>Addgene plasmid #110249 | FOXN1 (FOXN1A-c017) | addgene full sequence | sequence record 212285 | Addgene NGS Result
TAATACGACTCACTATAGGGGAATTGTGAGCGGATAACAATTCCCCTCTAGAAATAATTTTGTTTAACTT
TAAGAAGGAGATATACATATGCACCATCATCATCATCATTCTTCTGGTGTAGATCTGGGTACCGAGAACC
TGTACTTCCAATCCATGCCAAAACCCATCTATTCCTACAGCATCCTCATCTTCATGGCCCTTAAGAACAG
TAAAACTGGGAGCCTTCCCGTCAGCGAGATCTACAATTTTATGACGGAGCACTTTCCTTACTTCAAGACA
GCACCCGATGGCTGGAAGAATTCTGTCCGGCACAACCTATCCCTCAACAAGTGCTTCGAGAAGGTGGAGA
ACAAATCAGGAAGTTCCTCCCGCAAGGGCTGCCTGTGGGCCCTCAATCCGGCCAAGATCGACAAGATGCA
AGAGGAGCTGCAAAAATGGAAGAGGAAATGACAGTAAAGGTGGATACGGATCCGAATTCGAGCTCCGTCG
ACAAGCTTGCGGCCGCACTCGAGCACCACCACCACCACCACTGAGATCCGGCTGCTAACAAAGCCCGAAA
GGAAGCTGAGTTGGCTGCTGCCACCGCTGAGCAATAACTAGCATAACCCCTTGGGGCCTCTAAACGGGTC
TTGAGGGGTTTTTTGCTGAAAGGAGGAACTATATCCGGATTGGCGAATGGG
[124 nt withheld, positions 682-805]
C
[91 nt withheld, positions 807-897]
A
[49 nt withheld, positions 899-947]
CCTTTGACGTTGGAGTCCACGTTCTTT
[37 nt withheld, positions 975-1011]
ACCCTATCTCGGTCTATTCTTTTGATTTATAAGGGATTTTGCCGATTTCGGCCTATTGGTTAAAAAATGA
GCTGATTTAACAAAAATTTAACGCGAATTTTAACAAAATATTAACGCTTACAATTTAGGTGGCACTTTTC
GGGGAAATGTGCGCGGAACCCCTATTTGTTTATTTTTCTAAATACATTCAAATATGTATCCGCTCATGAA
TTAATTCTTAGAAAAACTCATCGAGCATCAAATGAAACTGCAATTTATTCATATCAGGATTATCAATACC
ATATTTTTGAAAAAGCCGTTTCTGTAATGAAGGAGAAAACTCACCGAGGCAGTTCCATAGGATGGCAAGA
TCCTGGTATCGGTCTGCGATTCCGACTCGTCCAACATCAATACAACCTATTAATTTCCCCTCGTCAAAAA
TAAGGTTATCAAGTGAGAAATCACCATGAGTGACGACTGAATCCGGTGAGAATGGCAAAAGTTTATGCAT
TTCTTTCCAGACTTGTTCAACAGGCCAGCCATTACGCTCGTCATCAAAATCACTCGCATCAACCAAACCG
TTATTCATTCGTGATTGCGCCTGAGCGAGACGAAATACGCGATCGCTGTTAAAAGGACAATTACAAACAG
GAATCGAATGCAACCGGCGCAGGAACACTGCCAGCGCATCAACAATATTTTCACCTGAATCAGGATATTC
TTCTAATACCTGGAATGCTGTTTTCCCGGGGATCGCAGTGGTGAGTAACCATGCATCATCAGGAGTACGG
ATAAAATGCTTGATGGTCGGAAGAGGCATAAATTCCGTCAGCCAGTTTAGTCTGACCATCTCATCTGTAA
CATCATTGGCAACGCTACCTTTGCCATGTTTCAGAAACAACTCTGGCGCATCGGGCTTCCCATACAATCG
ATAGATTGTCGCACCTGATTGCCCGACATTATCGCGAGCCCATTTATACCCATATAAATCAGCATCCATG
TTGGAATTTAATCGCGGCCTAGAGCAAGACGTTTCCCGTTGAATATGGCTCATAACACCCCTTGTATTAC
TGTTTATGTAAGCAGACAGTTTTATTGTTCATGACCAAAATCCCTTAACGTGAGTTTTCGTTCCACTGAG
CGTCAGACCCCGTAGAAAAGATCAAAGGATCTTCTTGAGATCCTTTTTTTCTGCGCGTAATCTGCTGCTT
GCAAACAAAAAAACCACCGCTACCAGCGGTGGTTTGTTTGCCGGATCAAGAGCTACCAACTCTTTTTCCG
AAGGTAACTGGCTTCAGCAGAGCGCAGATACCAAATACTGTCCTTCTAGTGTAGCCGTAGTTAGGCCACC
ACTTCAAGAACTCTGTAGCACCGCCTACATACCTCGCTCTGCTAATCCTGTTACCAGTGGCTGCTGCCAG
TGGCGATAAGTCGTGTCTTACCGGGTTGGACTCAAGACGATAGTTACCGGATAAGGCGCAGCGGTCGGGC
TGAACGGGGGGTTCGTGCACACAGCCCAGCTTGGAGCGAACGACCTACACCGAACTGAGATACCTACAGC
GTGAGCTATGAGAAAGCGCCACGCTTCCCGAAGGGAGAAAGGCGGACAGGTATCCGGTAAGCGGCAGGGT
CGGAACAGGAGAGCGCACGAGGGAGCTTCCAGGGGGAAACGCCTGGTATCTTTATAGTCCTGTCGGGTTT
CGCCACCTCTGACTTGAGCGTCGATTTTTGTGATGCTCGTCAGGGGGGCGGAGCCTATGGAAAAACGCCA
GCAACGCGGCCTTTTTACGGTTCCTGGCCTTTTGCTGGCCTTTTGCTCACATGTTCTTTCCTGCGTTATC
CCCTGATTCTGTGGATAACCGTATTACCGCCTTTGAGTGAGCTGATACCGCTCGCCGCAGCCGAACGACC
GAGCGCAGCGAGTCAGTGAGCGAGGAAGCGGAAGAGCGCCTGATGCGGTATTTTCTCCTTACGCATCTGT
GCGGTATTTCACACCGCAATGGTGCACTCTCAGTACAATCTGCTCTGATGCCGCATAGTTAAGCCAGTAT
ACACTCCGCTATCGCTACGTGACTGGGTCATGGCTGCGCCCCGACACCCGCCAACACCCGCTGACGCGCC
CTGACGGGCTTGTCTGCTCCCGGCATCCGCTTACAGACAAGCTGTGACCGTCTCCGGGAGCTGCATGTGT
CAGAGGTTTTCACCGTCATCACCGAAACGCGCGAGGCAGCTGCGGTAAAGCTCATCAGCGTGGTCGTGAA
GCGATTCACAGATGTCTGCCTGTTCATCCGCGTCCAGCTCGTTGAGTTTCTCCAGAAGCGTTAATGTCTG
GCTTCTGATAAAGCGGGCCATGTTAAGGGCGGTTTTTTCCTGTTTGGTCACTGATGCCTCCGTGTAAGGG
GGATTTCTGTTCATGGGGGTAATGATACCGATGAAACGAGAGAGGATGCTCACGATACGGGTTACTGATG
ATGAACATGCCCGGTTACTGGAACGTTGTGAGGGTAAACAACTGGCGGTATGGATGCGGCGGGACCAGAG
AAAAATCACTCAGGGTCAATGCCAGCGCTTCGTTAATACAGATGTAGGTGTTCCACAGGGTAGCCAGCAG
CATCCTGCGATGCAGATCCGGAACATAATGGTGCAGGGCGCTGACTTCCGCGTTTCCAGACTTTACGAAA
CACGGAAACCGAAGACCATTCATGTTGTTGCTCAGGTCGCAGACGTTTTGCAGCAGCAGTCGCTTCACGT
TCGCTCGCGTATCGGTGATTCATTCTGCTAACCAGTAAGGCAACCCCGCCAGCCTAGCCGGGTCCTCAAC
GACAGGAGCACGATCATGCGCACCCGTGGGGCCGCCATGCCGGCGATAATGGCCTGCTTCTCGCCGAAAC
GTTTGGTGGCGGGACCAGTGACGAAGGCTTGAGCGAGGGCGTGCAAGATTCCGAATACCGCAAGCGACAG
GCCGATCATCGTCGCGCTCCAGCGAAAGCGGTCCTCGCCGAAAATGACCCAGAGCGCTGCCGGCACCTGT
CCTACGAGTTGCATGATAAAGAAGACAGTCATAAGTGCGGCGACGATAGTCATGCCCCGCGCCCACCGGA
AGGAGCTGACTGGGTTGAAGGCTCTCAAGGGCATCGGTCGAGATCCCGGTGCCTAATGAGTGAGCTAACT
TACATTAATTGCGTTGCGCTCACTGCCCGCTTTCCAGTCGGGAAACCTGTCGTGCCAGCTGCATTAATGA
ATCGGCCAACGCGCGGGGAGAGGCGGTTTGCGTATTGGGCGCCAGGGTGGTTTTTCTTTTCACCAGTGAG
ACGGGCAACAGCTGATTGCCCTTCACCGCCTGGCCCTGAGAGAGTTGCAGCAAGCGGTCCACGCTGGTTT
GCCCCAGCAGGCGAAAATCCTGTTTGATGGTGGTTAACGGCGGGATATAACATGAGCTGTCTTCGGTATC
GTCGTATCCCACTACCGAGATATCCGCACCAACGCGCAGCCCGGACTCGGTAATGGCGCGCATTGCGCCC
AGCGCCATCTGATCGTTGGCAACCAGCATCGCAGTGGGAACGATGCCCTCATTCAGCATTTGCATGGTTT
GTTGAAAACCGGACATGGCACTCCAGTCGCCTTCCCGTTCCGCTATCGGCTGAATTTGATTGCGAGTGAG
ATATTTATGCCAGCCAGCCAGACGCAGACGCGCCGAGACAGAACTTAATGGGCCCGCTAACAGCGCGATT
TGCTGGTGACCCAATGCGACCAGATGCTCCACGCCCAGTCGCGTACCGTCTTCATGGGAGAAAATAATAC
TGTTGATGGGTGTCTGGTCAGAGACATCAAGAAATAACGCCGGAACATTAGTGCAGGCAGCTTCCACAGC
AATGGCATCCTGGTCATCCAGCGGATAGTTAATGATCAGCCCACTGACGCGTTGCGCGAGAAGATTGTGC
ACCGCCGCTTTACAGGCTTCGACGCCGCTTCGTTCTACCATCGACACCACCACGCTGGCACCCAGTTGAT
CGGCGCGAGATTTAATCGCCGCGACAATTTGCGACGGCGCGTGCAGGGCCAGACTGGAGGTGGCAACGCC
AATCAGCAACGACTGTTTGCCCGCCAGTTGTTGTGCCACGCGGTTGGGAATGTAATTCAGCTCCGCCATC
GCCGCTTCCACTTTTTCCCGCGTTTTCGCAGAAACGTGGCTGGCCTGGTTCACCACGCGGGAAACGGTCT
GATAAGAGACACCGGCATACTCTGCGACATCGTATAACGTTACTGGTTTCACATTCACCACCCTGAATTG
ACTCTCTTCCGGGCGCTATCATGCCATACCGCGAAAGGTTTTGCGCCATTCGATGGTGTCCGGGATCTCG
ACGCTCTCCCTTATGCGACTCCTGCATTAGGAAGCAGCCCAGTAGTAGGTTGAGGCCGTTGAGCACCGCC
GCCGCAAGGAATGGTGCATGCAAGGAGATGGCGCCCAACAGTCCCCCGGCCACGGGGCCTGCCACCATAC
CCACGCCGAAACAAGCGCTCATGAGCCCGAAGTGGCGAGCCCGATCTTCCCCATCGGTGATGTCGGCGAT
ATAGGCGCCAGCAACCGCACCTGTGGCGCCGGTGATGCCGGCCACGATGCGTCCGGCGTAGAGGATCGAG
ATCTCGATCCCGCGAAAT
Features (pLannotate 1.2.2; 19 found; start..end, strand, type, name):
      1..19      +  promoter       T7 promoter: promoter for bacteriophage T7 RNA polymerase
     20..44      +  protein_bind   lac operator: The lac repressor binds to the lac operator to inhibit transcription in E. coli. This inhibition can be relieved by adding lactose or isopropyl-β-D-thiogalactopyranoside (IPTG). lac repressor encoded by lacI
     59..81      +  RBS            RBS: efficient ribosome binding site from bacteriophage T7 gene 10 (Olins and Rangwala, 1989)
    131..448     +  CDS            FOXN4 (fragment): FOXN4_HUMAN - Experimental evidence at protein level: Swiss-Prot protein existence level 1. Transcription factor essential for neural and some non-neural tissues development, such as retina and lung respectively. Binds to an 11-bp consensus sequence containing the invariant tetranucleotide 5'- ACGC-3'. During development of the central nervous system, is required to specify the amacrine and horizontal cell fates from multipotent retinal progenitors while suppressing the alternative photoreceptor cell fates through activating DLL4-NOTCH signaling. Also acts synergistically with ASCL1/MASH1 to a
    514..531     +  CDS            9xHis (fragment): 9xHis affinity tag
    541..590     +  CDS            SET1 (fragment): solubility-enhancement tag derived from T7 phage gene 10B
    598..645     +  terminator     T7 terminator: transcription terminator for bacteriophage T7 RNA polymerase
    682..1110    +  rep_origin     f1 ori (sequence partly withheld): f1 bacteriophage origin of replication; arrow indicates direction of (+) strand synthesis
   1163..1220    +  promoter       AmpR promoter (fragment): bla
   1229..2044    -  CDS            KanR: aminoglycoside phosphotransferase; aph(3')-Ia; confers resistance to kanamycin in bacteria or G418 (Geneticin®) in eukaryotes
   2166..2754    +  rep_origin     ori: high-copy-number ColE1/pMB1/pBR322/pUC origin of replication
   2940..3079    -  misc_feature   bom: basis of mobility region from pBR322
   3181..3372    -  CDS            rop: Rop protein, which maintains plasmids at low copy number; rop
   3389..3769    +  CDS            YPB1_ECOLX: Protein predicted: Swiss-Prot protein existence level 4. From Escherichia coli.
   3841..4132    -  CDS            TcR (fragment): tetracycline efflux protein; tet; confers resistance to tetracycline
   4147..4168    -  protein_bind   CAP binding site: CAP binding activates transcription in the presence of cAMP. E. coli catabolite activator protein
   4181..5263    -  CDS            lacI: lac repressor; lacI; The lac repressor binds to the lac operator to inhibit transcription in E. coli. This inhibition can be relieved by adding lactose or isopropyl-β-D-thiogalactopyranoside (IPTG).
   5264..5341    -  promoter       lacI promoter: lacI
   5349..5628    -  CDS            TcR (fragment): tetracycline efflux protein; tet; confers resistance to tetracycline
