[The description below was written by a language model from this plasmid's Addgene catalogue record and pLannotate feature annotations shown in this document.]
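Description:
FOXN1 (FOXN1A-c017) is a bacterial expression plasmid built on the pNIC28-Bsa4 backbone, a pET-type vector designed for ligation-independent cloning, and was made to produce a human FOXN1 fragment for structure determination. It is propagated in E. coli under kanamycin selection (aph(3')-Ia KanR) and replicates from a ColE1/pBR322-type origin. The neighbouring rop gene and bom region are consistent with the low copy number recorded. An f1 origin is also present, along with remnants of the tetracycline resistance gene that are only fragments and are presumably non-functional.

The insert is driven by a T7 promoter followed directly by a lac operator and the T7 gene 10 ribosome binding site, and it ends at a T7 terminator. A plasmid-borne lacI gene with its own promoter supplies repressor. Expression therefore requires a host that provides T7 RNA polymerase and is induced with IPTG; the depositor recommends a BL21(DE3) derivative carrying a rare-codon plasmid. The catalogue lists an N-terminal His tag followed by a TEV protease site, which allows affinity purification and then tag removal.

The record warns that the insert may not be the full ORF, and the annotated coding segment is only about 320 nt, so this is a domain-sized construct. The automated annotation labels this segment as a FOXN4 fragment, most likely because of homology between related forkhead proteins rather than a different insert. A His-tag fragment and a T7 gene 10-derived tag fragment are annotated downstream of the insert, and the record does not indicate that they are part of the expressed protein. The depositor links the construct to a deposited crystal structure.
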