Addgene plasmid #110249: FOXN1 (FOXN1A-c017)
Purpose: Bacterial expression for structure determination; may not be full ORF
Depositing lab: Nicola Burgess-Brown. Depositing organization: University of Oxford.
Backbone
  Vector backbone: pNIC28-Bsa4
  Backbone manufacturer: Opher Gileadi (Addgene plasmid # 26103)
  Vector type: Bacterial Expression
Growth in bacteria
  Bacterial resistance: Kanamycin, 50 μg/mL
  Growth temperature: 37°C
  Growth strain: DH5alpha
  Copy number: Low Copy
Gene/Insert
  Gene/Insert name: FOXN1 (alt name: transcription factor [Homo sapiens])
  Species: H. sapiens (human)
  Entrez Gene: FOXN1 (a.k.a. FKHL20, RONU, TIDAND, TLIND, WHN)
  Promoter: T7 - lacO
  Tag / fusion protein: His-TEV (N terminal on insert)
  Cloning method: Ligation Independent Cloning
  Sequencing primers: 5′ T7; 3′ T7-term
Terms and licenses: Academic/Nonprofit Terms; Industry Terms: Not Available to Industry
Depositor comments: Use BL21(DE3)-R3-pRARE2 for expression. 5OCN: https://www.thesgc.org/structures/5OCN.
How to cite: FOXN1 (FOXN1A-c017) was a gift from Nicola Burgess-Brown (Addgene plasmid # 110249 ; http://n2t.net/addgene:110249 ; RRID:Addgene_110249)
