>Addgene plasmid #110249 | FOXN1 (FOXN1A-c017) | depositor partial sequence | sequence record 207523 | Insert Sequence
ATGCACCATCATCATCATCATTCTTCTGGTGTAGATCTGGGTACCGAGAACCTGTACTTCCAATCCATGC
CAAAACCCATCTATTCCTACAGCATCCTCATCTTCATGGCCCTTAAGAACAGTAAAACTGGGAGCCTTCC
CGTCAGCGAGATCTACAATTTTATGACGGAGCACTTTCCTTACTTCAAGACAGCACCCGATGGCTGGAAG
AATTCTGTCCGGCACAACCTATCCCTCAACAAGTGCTTCGAGAAGGTGGAGAACAAATCAGGAAGTTCCT
CCCGCAAGGGCTGCCTGTGGGCCCTCAATCCGGCCAAGATCGACAAGATGCAAGAGGAGCTGCAAAAATG
GAAGAGGAAATGACAGTAAAGGTGGATACGGATCCGAA
